>Addgene plasmid #167652 | pKP932 | addgene full sequence | sequence record 339837 | Addgene NGS Result
TTGACAGCTTATCATCGATAAGCTTTAATGCGGTAGTTTATCACAGTTAAATTGCTAACGCAGTCAGGCA
CCGTGTATGAAATCTAACAATGCGCTCATCGTCATCCTCGGCACCGTCACCCTGGATGCTGTAGGCATAG
GCTTGGTTATGCCGGTACTGCCGGGCCTCTTGCGGGATATCGTCCATTCCGACAGCATCGCCAGTCACTA
TGGCGTGCTGCTAGCGCTATATGCGTTGATGCAATTTCTATGCGCACCCGTTCTCGGAGCACTGTCCGAC
CGCTTTGGCCGCCGCCCAGTCCTGCTCGCTTCGCTACTTGGAGCCACTATCGACTACGCGATCATGGCGA
CCACACCCGTCCTGTGGATCCAGAACAGTTATGCCTGTGCCGTTTTTTGTGGTATCAGGCGAGAATAGCA
CGTGGTGTGAATGCCTGTTTTTTGATCGTTTTCACAAAAATTGAAATCCACAGTCTTGACAGAGAAAACA
CAGCGGCGTAATTTTTGATCTGTACATAAAACCAGTGGTTATATGTACAGTATTTAATTTTAATTGATTG
TTTTTAAAGTCAAAGAGGTTTTCTATGAGTGATAATGAAGGTAGTGTACCGACAGAAGGTATTGATTACG
GGGACACAATGGTTGTGTGGCCGTCAACAGGACGAATTCCGGGCGGTGATGTGAAACCCGGAGGCTCATC
AGGTCTCGCTCCATCCATGCCTCCGGGATGGGGGGATTACAGCCCACAAGGTATCGCACTTGTACAAAGT
GTTCTTTTTCCTGGAATTATTCGCCGGATTATTCTTGATAAAGAACTTGAAGAGGGAGACTGGTCGGGAT
GGTCTGTCAGTGTGCATAGCCCCTGGGGAAACGAGAAAGTTTCCGCTGCACGAACAGTTCTTGAAAATGG
TTTACGTGGTGGTTTGCCAGAACCGTCTCGCCCGGCTGCTGTTTCTTTTGCCCGTCTGGAGCCTGCTTCC
GGAAATGAGCAAAAAATTATTCGTCTTATGGTTACACAGCAACTGGAGCAGGTAACGGATATCCCTGCCA
GCCAGTTACCAGCAGCGGGTAATAATGTACCGGTAAAATATCGTCTGACGGACCTTATGCAGAATGGTAC
ACAATATATGGCTATTATCGGAGGTATTCCGATGACAGTGCCAGTAGTGGATGCCGTTCCAGTTCCGGAC
CGGAGTCGTCCGGGAACCAATATTAAAGATGTTTACAGTGCCCCTGTATCACCAAATCTACCGGACCTGG
TATTAAGTGTGGGTCAGATGAATACTCCAGTTCGGTCTAATCCCGAAATCCAGGAAGATGGCGTTATTTC
TGAGACAGGGAATTATGTTGAGGCTGGTTATACGTGTTCCAGTAATAATCATGATGTCATTGTCCGTTTT
CCTGAAGGCAGTGGAGTTTCTCCGCTATATATTTCAGCCGTGGAGATTCTGGACAGTAATAGTTTAAGCC
AGCGCCAGGAAGCCGAAAATAACGCAAAGGATGACTTCAGAGTCAAGAAAGAACAAGAAAATGACGAGAA
GACGGTCCTGACAAAAACCAGCGAGGTCATCATTAGTGTCGGTGACAAAGTCGGGGAATATCTTGGAGAT
AAATACAAGGCGCTTTCCCGTGAAATTGCAGAGAATATAAATAATTTTCAGGGAAAAACGATTCGTAGTT
ATGATGATGCAATGTCTTCCATTAATAAGTTAATGGCTAACCCCAGCCTTAAAATAAATGCAACGGACAA
AGAAGCCATTGTGAATGCGTGGAAAGCATTTAATGCTGAGGATATGGGGAATAAATTTGCTGCGTTGGGT
AAAACGTTCAAAGCAGCAGATTATGCAATAAAGGCAAACAACATCAGGGAGAAGAGTATTGAGGGTTACC
AGACTGGTAACTGGGGGCCATTAATGCTGGAAGTCGAGTCCTGGGTTATCAGTGGGATGGCATCTGCTGT
AGCTCTTAGTTTGTTTTCTTTGACATTAGGCTCGGCCCTTATAGCCTTTGGTCTTTCGGCCACAGTTGTT
GGTTTTGTTGGCGTAGTTATTGCAGGTGCTATTGGTGCATTTATCGATGATAAATTTGTTGATGAGTTGA
ATCACAAGATTATAAAACACCATCACCATCACCATTAATTAAAAGGAAGGCAGTGTTACTGCCTCCCTTT
AAAATATTTAATGACAAGTAATGGCATCAGTAAAATCGCATATGTCATGGTTAAAACAGTAAAGTAAATG
GAGCAATATAAAATAAACAGAGTGATGACATTATGAGATAATAATTTAAAAAAACCACCTGCTGTTGTTA
GTTCCAGATTATAGAACAGTGTGATATAAATCAGAATGGCATAAAAAACGGGCCCCCAGAAACAGGATTG
CACAACAAGTTTTCTTGTTACTGGCTTTATGATTTCTCTTGTCTTATATGTGCAAAGAAAAACGAGAATA
CCCATAACTGGCGCTGTCTTGTTGTAGTTTGACATAAGTGTTGTCATGACGGGATCATGCAATGATGTAA
TAGAAGGGAGAAATGCCACCTTATTATATAAGTAGTACAGCACTTGAGAATATGGATCATTTATTCGAAG
TATTAATATAGCCATTAATGGAATAATCCCGATTATGGAAAATGCATATAATATTTCGTTTGCTTTCTTG
TTCTTATCTTTATTGCTGGTCATATATATACCTTTTTGTATTTTATATATAGATTATATATCAGAGTTCT
CAATATATTTCCAGTATTTAATGGAGTGTACAGATATATATCTTATATATGGTAGTTCAGGAGCTGCCCT
ACCATTTTTAACGGCATATCAGGCAAACAATGTTATGGGGAGCCTCTCTCATGGGGTTTGTTCGCCGGCG
GAGGCGTTAGCCAGCGGCGAACTCTGGGATCCTCTACGCCGGACGCATCGTGGCCGGCATCACCGGCGCC
ACAGGTGCGGTTGCTGGCGCCTATATCGCCGACATCACCGATGGGGAAGATCGGGCTCGCCACTTCGGGC
TCATGAGCGCTTGTTTCGGCGTGGGTATGGTGGCAGGCCCCGTGGCCGGGGGACTGTTGGGCGCCATCTC
CTTGCATGCACCATTCCTTGCGGCGGCGGTGCTCAACGGCCTCAACCTACTACTGGGCTGCTTCCTAATG
CAGGAGTCGCATAAGGGAGAGCGTCGACCGATGCCCTTGAGAGCCTTCAACCCAGTCAGCTCCTTCCGGT
GGGCGCGGGGCATGACTATCGTCGCCGCACTTATGACTGTCTTCTTTATCATGCAACTCGTAGGACAGGT
GCCGGCAGCGCTCTGGGTCATTTTCGGCGAGGACCGCTTTCGCTGGAGCGCGACGATGATCGGCCTGTCG
CTTGCGGTATTCGGAATCTTGCACGCCCTCGCTCAAGCCTTCGTCACTGGTCCCGCCACCAAACGTTTCG
GCGAGAAGCAGGCCATTATCGCCGGCATGGCGGCCGACGCGCTGGGCTACGTCTTGCTGGCGTTCGCGAC
GCGAGGCTGGATGGCCTTCCCCATTATGATTCTTCTCGCTTCCGGCGGCATCGGGATGCCCGCGTTGCAG
GCCATGCTGTCCAGGCAGGTAGATGACGACCATCAGGGACAGCTTCAAGGATCGCTCGCGGCTCTTACCA
GCCTAACTTCGATCATTGGACCGCTGATCGTCACGGCGATTTATGCCGCCTCGGCGAGCACATGGAACGG
GTTGGCATGGATTGTAGGCGCCGCCCTATACCTTGTCTGCCTCCCCGCGTTGCGTCGCGGTGCATGGAGC
CGGGCCACCTCGACCTGAATGGAAGCCGGCGGCACCTCGCTAACGGATTCACCACTCCAAGAATTGGAGC
CAATCAATTCTTGCGGAGAACTGTGAATGCGCAAACCAACCCTTGGCAGAACATATCCATCGCGTCCGCC
ATCTCCAGCAGCCGCACGCGGCGCATCTCGGGCAGCGTTGGGTCCTGGCCACGGGTGCGCATGATCGTGC
TCCTGTCGTTGAGGACCCGGCTAGGCTGGCGGGGTTGCCTTACTGGTTAGCAGAATGAATCACCGATACG
CGAGCGAACGTGAAGCGACTGCTGCTGCAAAACGTCTGCGACCTGAGCAACAACATGAATGGTCTTCGGT
TTCCGTGTTTCGTAAAGTCTGGAAACGCGGAAGTCCCCTACGTGCTGCTGAAGTTGCCCGCAACAGAGAG
TGGAACCAACCGGTGATACCACGATACTATGACTGAGAGTCAACGCCATGAGCGGCCTCATTTCTTATTC
TGAGTTACAACAGTCCGCACCGCTGCCGGTAGCTCCTTCCGGTGGGCGCGGGGCATGACTATCGTCGCCG
CACTTATGACTGTCTTCTTTATCATGCAACTCGTAGGACAGGTGCCGGCAGCGCCCAACAGTCCCCCGGC
CACGGGGCCTGCCACCATACCCACGCCGAAACAAGCGCCCTGCACCATTATGTTCCGGATCTGCATCGCA
GGATGCTGCTGGCTACCCTGTGGAACACCTACATCTGTATTAACGAAGCGCTAACCGTTTTTATCAGGCT
CTGGGAGGCAGAATAAATGATCATATCGTCAATTATTACCTCCACGGGGAGAGCCTGAGCAAACTGGCCT
CAGGCATTTGAGAAGCACACGGTCACACTGCTTCCGGTAGTCAATAAACCGGTAAACCAGCAATAGACAT
AAGCGGCTATTTAACGACCCTGCCCTGAACCGACGACCGGGTCGAATTTGCTTTCGAATTTCTGCCATTC
ATCCGCTTATTATCACTTATTCAGGCGTAGCAACCAGGCGTTTAAGGGCACCAATAACTGCCTTAAAAAA
ATTACGCCCCGCCCTGCCACTCATCGCAGTACTGTTGTAATTCATTAAGCATTCTGCCGACATGGAAGCC
ATCACAAACGGCATGATGAACCTGAATCGCCAGCGGCATCAGCACCTTGTCGCCTTGCGTATAATATTTG
CCCATGGTGAAAACGGGGGCGAAGAAGTTGTCCATATTGGCCACGTTTAAATCAAAACTGGTGAAACTCA
CCCAGGGATTGGCTGAGACGAAAAACATATTCTCAATAAACCCTTTAGGGAAATAGGCCAGGTTTTCACC
GTAACACGCCACATCTTGCGAATATATGTGTAGAAACTGCCGGAAATCGTCGTGGTATTCACTCCAGAGC
GATGAAAACGTTTCAGTTTGCTCATGGAAAACGGTGTAACAAGGGTGAACACTATCCCATATCACCAGCT
CACCGTCTTTCATTGCCATACGGAATTCCGGATGAGCATTCATCAGGCGGGCAAGAATGTGAATAAAGGC
CGGATAAAACTTGTGCTTATTTTTCTTTACGGTCTTTAAAAAGGCCGTAATATCCAGCTGAACGGTCTGG
TTATAGGTACATTGAGCAACTGACTGAAATGCCTCAAAATGTTCTTTACGATGCCATTGGGATATATCAA
CGGTGGTATATCCAGTGATTTTTTTCTCCATTTTAGCTTCCTTAGCTCCTGAAAATCTCGATAACTCAAA
AAATACGCCCGGTAGTGATCTTATTTCATTATGGTGAAAGTTGGAACCTCTTACGTGCCGATCAACGTCT
CATTTTCGCCAAAAGTTGGCCCAGGGCTTCCCGGTATCAACAGGGACACCAGGATTTATTTATTCTGCGA
AGTGATCTTCCGTCACAGGTATTTATTCGGCGCAAAGTGCGTCGGGTGATGCTGCCAACTTACTGATTTA
GTGTATGATGGTGTTTTTGAGGTGCTCCAGTGGCTTCTGTTTCTATCAGCTGTCCCTCCTGTTCAGCTAC
TGACGGGGTGGTGCGTAACGGCAAAAGCACCGCCGGACATCAGCGCTAGCGGAGTGTATACTGGCTTACT
ATGTTGGCACTGATGAGGGTGTCAGTGAAGTGCTTCATGTGGCAGGAGAAAAAAGGCTGCACCGGTGCGT
CAGCAGAATATGTGATACAGGATATATTCCGCTTCCTCGCTCACTGACTCGCTACGCTCGGTCGTTCGAC
TGCGGCGAGCGGAAATGGCTTACGAACGGGGCGGAGATTTCCTGGAAGATGCCAGGAAGATACTTAACAG
GGAAGTGAGAGGGCCGCGGCAAAGCCGTTTTTCCATAGGCTCCGCCCCCCTGACAAGCATCACGAAATCT
GACGCTCAAATCAGTGGTGGCGAAACCCGACAGGACTATAAAGATACCAGGCGTTTCCCCCTGGCGGCTC
CCTCGTGCGCTCTCCTGTTCCTGCCTTTCGGTTTACCGGTGTCATTCCGCTGTTATGGCCGCGTTTGTCT
CATTCCACGCCTGACACTCAGTTCCGGGTAGGCAGTTCGCTCCAAGCTGGACTGTATGCACGAACCCCCC
GTTCAGTCCGACCGCTGCGCCTTATCCGGTAACTATCGTCTTGAGTCCAACCCGGAAAGACATGCAAAAG
CACCACTGGCAGCAGCCACTGGTAATTGATTTAGAGGAGTTAGTCTTGAAGTCATGCGCCGGTTAAGGCT
AAACTGAAAGGACAAGTTTTGGTGACTGCGCTCCTCCAAGCCAGTTACCTCGGTTCAAAGAGTTGGTAGC
TCAGAGAACCTTCGAAAAACCGCCCTGCAAGGCGGTTTTTTCGTTTTCAGAGCAAGAGATTACGCGCAGA
CCAAAACGATCTCAAGAAGATCATCTTATTAATCAGATAAAATATTTCTAGATTTCAGTGCAATTTATCT
CTTCAAATGTAGCACCTGAAGTCAGCCCCATACGATATAAGTTGTAATTCTCATGT
Features (pLannotate 1.2.2; 15 found; start..end, strand, type, name):
      1..29      +  promoter       tet promoter: E. coli promoter for tetracycline efflux protein gene
     77..371     +  CDS            TcR (fragment): tetracycline efflux protein; tet; confers resistance to tetracycline
    585..2117    +  CDS            cba: CEAB_ECOLX - Experimental evidence at protein level: Swiss-Prot protein existence level 1. Colicins are polypeptide toxins produced by and active against E.coli and closely related bacteria. From Escherichia coli.
   2118..2135    +  CDS            6xHis: 6xHis affinity tag
   2159..2683    -  CDS            cbi: IMMB_ECOLX - Protein predicted: Swiss-Prot protein existence level 4. This protein is able to protect a cell, which harbors the plasmid ColB encoding colicin B, against colicin B. From Escherichia coli.
   2897..3798    +  CDS            TcR (fragment): tetracycline efflux protein; tet; confers resistance to tetracycline
   4040..4165    -  CDS            YPB1_ECOLX (fragment): Protein predicted: Swiss-Prot protein existence level 4. From Escherichia coli.
   4301..4394    +  CDS            TcR (fragment): tetracycline efflux protein; tet; confers resistance to tetracycline
   4391..4448    -  CDS            TcR (fragment): tetracycline efflux protein; tet; confers resistance to tetracycline
   4435..4533    +  CDS            YPB2_ECOLX (fragment): Protein predicted: Swiss-Prot protein existence level 4. From Escherichia coli.
   4832..5491    -  CDS            CmR: chloramphenicol acetyltransferase; cat; confers resistance to chloramphenicol
   5492..5594    -  promoter       cat promoter: promoter of the E. coli cat gene encoding chloramphenicol acetyltransferase
   5715..5858    +  mobile_element IS1 (fragment): prokaryotic transposable element IS1
   5977..6032    -  rep_origin     RSF ori (fragment): Plasmids containing the RSF 1030 origin of replication can be propagated in E. coli cells that contain additional plasmids with compatible origins.
   6120..6665    -  rep_origin     p15A ori: Plasmids containing the medium-copy-number p15A origin of replication can be propagated in E. coli cells that contain a second plasmid with the ColE1 origin.
