[The description below was written by a language model from this plasmid's Addgene catalogue record and pLannotate feature annotations shown in this document.]
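Description:
pKP932 is a bacterial expression plasmid built on the pACYC184 backbone that carries the Escherichia coli colicin B gene (cba) with a C-terminal 6xHis tag and a methionine-to-cysteine substitution at residue 261. It replicates from the p15A origin, which is compatible with ColE1-type plasmids and so allows co-maintenance with a second vector. The catalogue entry lists it as high copy, whereas the feature annotation describes p15A as medium copy. Selection is by chloramphenicol, through the cat gene and its own promoter. The tetracycline resistance gene of pACYC184 appears only as separated fragments flanking the insert, indicating that the colicin segment was cloned into it and interrupts it, so tetracycline resistance is not expected to be functional.

The insert comprises the cba-His6 reading frame followed, on the opposite strand, by cbi, the colicin B immunity gene, whose product protects the producing cell from the pore-forming toxin it makes. No dedicated promoter for cba is annotated in the feature table. The depositor notes that colicin B expression can be induced with mitomycin C in a recA+ host, which is consistent with native SOS-regulated colicin control, and that this induction will not work in the recA-deficient DH5alpha strain used for propagation.

The plasmid derives from pKP864 in the same collection. The record gives its purpose only as expression of colicin B-His6 M261C. The His tag permits affinity purification, and an engineered single cysteine is the kind of change commonly used for site-specific labelling or crosslinking, although the record does not state the intended application.
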