Addgene plasmid #167652: pKP932
Purpose: Express colicinB-His6, M261C
Depositing lab: Kathleen Postle. Depositing organization: Pennsylvania State University. Publication: A mutation in the amino terminus of a hybrid TrpC-TonB protein relieves overproduction lethality and results in cytoplasmic accumulation. Skare JT, Roof SK, Postle K. J Bacteriol. 1989 Aug;171(8):4442-7. doi: 10.1128/jb.171.8.4442-4447.1989. PubMed 2546922.
Backbone
  Vector backbone: pACYC184
  Vector type: Bacterial Expression
Growth in bacteria
  Bacterial resistance: Chloramphenicol, 25 μg/mL
  Growth temperature: 37°C
  Growth strain: DH5alpha
  Copy number: High Copy
Gene/Insert
  Gene/Insert name: cba-his6 M261C
  Species: Escherichia coli
  Mutation: cba-his6 with M261C mutation
  Cloning method: Restriction Enzyme; 5′ cloning site Unknown (unknown if destroyed)
Terms and licenses: Academic/Nonprofit Terms; Industry Terms: Not Available to Industry
Depositor comments: The parent plasmid is pKP864 in this collection. Colicin B protein expression can be induced by mitomycin C treatment in a recA+ strain, i.e. not DH5alpha (PMID: 17628143).
How to cite: pKP932 was a gift from Kathleen Postle (Addgene plasmid # 167652 ; http://n2t.net/addgene:167652 ; RRID:Addgene_167652)
